>Addgene plasmid #242454 | GST-GFP-RGG | addgene full sequence | sequence record 485122 | Addgene NGS Result
TGGCGAATGGG
[124 nt withheld, positions 12-135]
C
[91 nt withheld, positions 137-227]
A
[49 nt withheld, positions 229-277]
CCTTTGACGTTGGAGTCCACGTTCTTT
[37 nt withheld, positions 305-341]
ACCCTATCTCGGTCTATTCTTTTGATTTATAAGGGATTTTGCCGATTTCGGCCTATTGGTTAAAAAATGA
GCTGATTTAACAAAAATTTAACGCGAATTTTAACAAAATATTAACGCTTACAATTTAGGTGGCACTTTTC
GGGGTACCCAGGTGGCACTTTTCGGGGAAATGTGCGCGGAACCCCTATTTGTTTATTTTTCTAAATACAT
TCAAATATGTATCCGCTCATGAATTAATTCTTAGAAAAACTCATCGAGCATCAAATGAAACTGCAATTTA
TTCATATCAGGATTATCAATACCATATTTTTGAAAAAGCCGTTTCTGTAATGAAGGAGAAAACTCACCGA
GGCAGTTCCATAGGATGGCAAGATCCTGGTATCGGTCTGCGATTCCGACTCGTCCAACATCAATACAACC
TATTAATTTCCCCTCGTCAAAAATAAGGTTATCAAGTGAGAAATCACCATGAGTGACGACTGAATCCGGT
GAGAATGGCAAAAGTTTATGCATTTCTTTCCAGACTTGTTCAACAGGCCAGCCATTACGCTCGTCATCAA
AATCACTCGCATCAACCAAACCGTTATTCATTCGTGATTGCGCCTGAGCGAGACGAAATACGCGATCGCT
GTTAAAAGGACAATTACAAACAGGAATCGAATGCAACCGGCGCAGGAACACTGCCAGCGCATCAACAATA
TTTTCACCTGAATCAGGATATTCTTCTAATACCTGGAATGCTGTTTTCCCGGGGATCGCAGTGGTGAGTA
ACCATGCATCATCAGGAGTACGGATAAAATGCTTGATGGTCGGAAGAGGCATAAATTCCGTCAGCCAGTT
TAGTCTGACCATCTCATCTGTAACATCATTGGCAACGCTACCTTTGCCATGTTTCAGAAACAACTCTGGC
GCATCGGGCTTCCCATACAATCGATAGATTGTCGCACCTGATTGCCCGACATTATCGCGAGCCCATTTAT
ACCCATATAAATCAGCATCCATGTTGGAATTTAATCGCGGCCTAGAGCAAGACGTTTCCCGTTGAATATG
GCTCATAACACCCCTTGTATTACTGTTTATGTAAGCAGACAGTTTTATTGTTCATGACCAAAATCCCTTA
ACGTGACCTAGGTCATGACCAAAATCCCTTAACGTGAGTTTTCGTTCCACTGAGCGTCAGACCCCGTAGA
AAAGATCAAAGGATCTTCTTGAGATCCTTTTTTTCTGCGCGTAATCTGCTGCTTGCAAACAAAAAAACCA
CCGCTACCAGCGGTGGTTTGTTTGCCGGATCAAGAGCTACCAACTCTTTTTCCGAAGGTAACTGGCTTCA
GCAGAGCGCAGATACCAAATACTGTTCTTCTAGTGTAGCCGTAGTTAGGCCACCACTTCAAGAACTCTGT
AGCACCGCCTACATACCTCGCTCTGCTAATCCTGTTACCAGTGGCTGCTGCCAGTGGCGATAAGTCGTGT
CTTACCGGGTTGGACTCAAGACGATAGTTACCGGATAAGGCGCAGCGGTCGGGCTGAACGGGGGGTTCGT
GCACACAGCCCAGCTTGGAGCGAACGACCTACACCGAACTGAGATACCTACAGCGTGAGCTATGAGAAAG
CGCCACGCTTCCCGAAGGGAGAAAGGCGGACAGGTATCCGGTAAGCGGCAGGGTCGGAACAGGAGAGCGC
ACGAGGGAGCTTCCAGGGGGAAACGCCTGGTATCTTTATAGTCCTGTCGGGTTTCGCCACCTCTGACTTG
AGCGTCGATTTTTGTGATGCTCGTCAGGGGGGCGGAGCCTATGGAAAAACGCCAGCAACGCGGCCTTTTT
ACGGTTCCTGGCCTTTTGCTGGCCTTTTGCTCACATGTTCTTTCCTGCGTTATCCCCTGATTCTGTGGAT
AACCGTATTACCGCCTTTGAGTGAGCTGATACCGCTCGCCGCAGCCGAACGACCGAGCGCAGCGAGTCAG
TGAGCGAGGAAGCGGAAGAGCGCCATAATCCATGATAAAGAAGACAGTCATAAGTGCGGCGACGATAGTC
ATGCCCCGCGCCCACCGGAAGGAGCTGACTGGGTTGAAGGCTCTCAAGGGCATCGGTCGAGATCCCGGTG
CCTAATGAGTGAGCTAACTTACATTAATTGCGTTGCGCTCACTGCCCGCTTTCCAGTCGGGAAACCTGTC
GTGCCAGCTGCATTAATGAATCGGCCAACGCGCGGGGAGAGGCGGTTTGCGTATTGGGCGCCAGGGTGGT
TTTTCTTTTCACCAGTGAGACGGGCAACAGCTGATTGCCCTTCACCGCCTGGCCCTGAGAGAGTTGCAGC
AAGCGGTCCACGCTGGTTTGCCCCAGCAGGCGAAAATCCTGTTTGATGGTGGTTAACGGCGGGATATAAC
ATGAGCTGTCTTCGGTATCGTCGTATCCCACTACCGAGATATCCGCACCAACGCGCAGCCCGGACTCGGT
AATGGCGCGCATTGCGCCCAGCGCCATCTGATCGTTGGCAACCAGCATCGCAGTGGGAACGATGCCCTCA
TTCAGCATTTGCATGGTTTGTTGAAAACCGGACATGGCACTCCAGTCGCCTTCCCGTTCCGCTATCGGCT
GAATTTGATTGCGAGTGAGATATTTATGCCAGCCAGCCAGACGCAGACGCGCCGAGACAGAACTTAATGG
GCCCGCTAACAGCGCGATTTGCTGGTGACCCAATGCGACCAGATGCTCCACGCCCAGTCGCGTACCGTCT
TCATGGGAGAAAATAATACTGTTGATGGGTGTCTGGTCAGAGACATCAAGAAATAACGCCGGAACATTAG
TGCAGGCAGCTTCCACAGCAATGGCATCCTGGTCATCCAGCGGATAGTTAATGATCAGCCCACTGACGCG
TTGCGCGAGAAGATTGTGCACCGCCGCTTTACAGGCTTCGACGCCGCTTCGTTCTACCATCGACACCACC
ACGCTGGCACCCAGTTGATCGGCGCGAGATTTAATCGCCGCGACAATTTGCGACGGCGCGTGCAGGGCCA
GACTGGAGGTGGCAACGCCAATCAGCAACGACTGTTTGCCCGCCAGTTGTTGTGCCACGCGGTTGGGAAT
GTAATTCAGCTCCGCCATCGCCGCTTCCACTTTTTCCCGCGTTTTCGCAGAAACGTGGCTGGCCTGGTTC
ACCACGCGGGAAACGGTCTGATAAGAGACACCGGCATACTCTGCGACATCGTATAACGTTACTGGTTTCA
CATTCACCACCCTGAATTGACTCTCTTCCGGGCGCTATCATGCCATACCGCGAAAGGTTTTGCGCCATTC
GATGGTGTCCGGGATCTCGACGCTCTCCCTTATGCGACTCCTGCATTAGGAAGCAGCCCAGTAGTAGGTT
GAGGCCGTTGAGCACCGCCGCCGCAAGGAATGGTGCATGCAAGGAGATGGCGCCCAACAGTCCCCCGGCC
ACGGGGCCTGCCACCATACCCACGCCGAAACAAGCGCTCATGAGCCCGAAGTGGCGAGCCCGATCTTCCC
CATCGGTGATGTCGGCGATATAGGCGCCAGCAACCGCACCTGTGGCGCCGGTGATGCCGGCCACGATGCG
TCCGGCGTAGAGGATCGAGATCTCGATCCCGCGAAATTAATACGACTCACTATAGGGGAATTGTGAGCGG
ATAACAATTCCCCTCTAGAAATAATTTTGTTTAACTTTAAGAAGGAGATATACATATGTCCCCTATACTA
GGTTATTGGAAAATTAAGGGCCTTGTGCAACCCACTCGACTTCTTTTGGAATATCTTGAAGAAAAATATG
AAGAGCATTTGTATGAGCGCGATGAAGGTGATAAATGGCGAAACAAAAAGTTTGAATTGGGTTTGGAGTT
TCCCAATCTTCCTTATTATATTGATGGTGATGTTAAATTAACACAGTCTATGGCCATCATACGTTATATA
GCTGACAAGCACAACATGTTGGGTGGTTGTCCAAAAGAGCGTGCAGAGATTTCAATGCTTGAAGGAGCGG
TTTTGGATATTAGATACGGTGTTTCGAGAATTGCATATAGTAAAGACTTTGAAACTCTCAAAGTTGATTT
TCTTAGCAAGCTACCTGAAATGCTGAAAATGTTCGAAGATCGTTTATGTCATAAAACATATTTAAATGGT
GATCATGTAACCCATCCTGACTTCATGTTGTATGACGCTCTTGATGTTGTTTTATACATGGACCCAATGT
GCCTGGATGCGTTCCCAAAATTAGTTTGTTTTAAAAAACGTATTGAAGCTATCCCACAAATTGATAAGTA
CTTGAAATCCAGCAAGTATATAGCATGGCCTTTGCAGGGCTGGCAAGCCACGTTTGGTGGTGGCGACCAT
CCTCCAGGATCCGAAACCGTGCGTTTCCAGTCTATGGTGAGCAAGGGCGAGGAGCTGTTCACCGGGGTGG
TGCCCATCCTGGTCGAGCTGGACGGCGACGTAAACGGCCACAAGTTCAGCGTGTCCGGCGAGGGCGAGGG
CGATGCCACCTACGGCAAGCTGACCCTGAAGTTCATCTGCACCACCGGCAAGCTGCCCGTGCCCTGGCCC
ACCCTCGTGACCACCCTGACCTACGGCGTGCAGTGCTTCAGCCGCTACCCCGACCACATGAAGCAGCACG
ACTTCTTCAAGTCCGCCATGCCCGAAGGCTACGTCCAGGAGCGCACCATCTTCTTCAAGGACGACGGCAA
CTACAAGACCCGCGCCGAGGTGAAGTTCGAGGGCGACACCCTGGTGAACCGCATCGAGCTGAAGGGCATC
GACTTCAAGGAGGACGGCAACATCCTGGGGCACAAGCTGGAGTACAACTACAACAGCCACAACGTCTATA
TCATGGCCGACAAGCAGAAGAACGGCATCAAGGTGAACTTCAAGATCCGCCACAACATCGAGGACGGCAG
CGTGCAGCTCGCCGACCACTACCAGCAGAACACCCCCATCGGCGACGGCCCCGTGCTGCTGCCCGACAAC
CACTACCTGAGCACCCAGTCCAAGCTGAGCAAAGACCCCAACGAGAAGCGCGATCACATGGTCCTGCTGG
AGTTCGTGACCGCCGCCGGGATCACTCTCGGCATGGACGAGCTGTACAAGGGCGGCGGATCTGAGAATTT
ATATTTCCAGGGCGAATTCGGGAAGCTTATGGAATCCAATCAATCCAATAACGGTGGCTCGGGTAATGCC
GCTCTGAATCGTGGTGGCCGCTACGTGCCGCCGCATCTGCGTGGTGGCGATGGTGGTGCAGCAGCAGCTG
CATCTGCTGGCGGTGATGACCGTCGCGGCGGTGCGGGCGGTGGCGGTTATCGTCGCGGCGGTGGCAATAG
TGGTGGCGGTGGCGGTGGCGGTTATGATCGTGGTTACAATGACAACCGTGATGACCGCGATAACCGTGGC
GGTTCCGGCGGTTACGGTCGTGATCGTAATTATGAAGACCGTGGTTACAACGGCGGTGGCGGTGGCGGTG
GCAATCGTGGCTATAACAATAACCGTGGTGGCGGTGGCGGTGGCTACAATCGCCAGGATCGTGGTGACGG
TGGCAGCTCTAACTTTTCGCGCGGTGGCTATAATAACCGTGATGAAGGCAGCGACAACCGCGGTAGTGGC
CGTTCCTACAATAACGATCGTCGCGACAATGGTGGCGATGGCCTCGAGCACCACCACCACCACCACTGAG
ATCCGGCTGCTAACAAAGCCCGAAAGGAAGCTGAGTTGGCTGCTGCCACCGCTGAGCAATAACTAGCATA
ACCCCTTGGGGCCTCTAAACGGGTCTTGAGGGGTTTTTTGCTGAAAGGAGGAACTATATCCGGAT
Features (pLannotate 1.2.2; 19 found; start..end, strand, type, name):
     12..440     +  rep_origin     f1 ori (sequence partly withheld): f1 bacteriophage origin of replication; arrow indicates direction of (+) strand synthesis
    516..573     +  promoter       AmpR promoter (fragment): bla
    582..1397    -  CDS            KanR: aminoglycoside phosphotransferase; aph(3')-Ia; confers resistance to kanamycin in bacteria or G418 (Geneticin®) in eukaryotes
   1550..2138    +  rep_origin     ori: high-copy-number ColE1/pMB1/pBR322/pUC origin of replication
   2332..2431    -  CDS            TcR (fragment): tetracycline efflux protein; tet; confers resistance to tetracycline
   2446..2467    -  protein_bind   CAP binding site: CAP binding activates transcription in the presence of cAMP. E. coli catabolite activator protein
   2480..3562    -  CDS            lacI: lac repressor; lacI; The lac repressor binds to the lac operator to inhibit transcription in E. coli. This inhibition can be relieved by adding lactose or isopropyl-β-D-thiogalactopyranoside (IPTG).
   3563..3640    -  promoter       lacI promoter: lacI
   3648..3927    -  CDS            TcR (fragment): tetracycline efflux protein; tet; confers resistance to tetracycline
   3949..3967    +  promoter       T7 promoter: promoter for bacteriophage T7 RNA polymerase
   3968..3992    +  protein_bind   lac operator: The lac repressor binds to the lac operator to inhibit transcription in E. coli. This inhibition can be relieved by adding lactose or isopropyl-β-D-thiogalactopyranoside (IPTG). lac repressor encoded by lacI
   4007..4029    +  RBS            RBS: efficient ribosome binding site from bacteriophage T7 gene 10 (Olins and Rangwala, 1989)
   4037..4687    +  CDS            GST: glutathione S-transferase from Schistosoma japonicum
   4694..4714    +  CDS            TVMV site: tobacco vein mottling virus (TVMV) NIa protease recognition and cleavage site
   4715..5431    +  CDS            mEGFP: mEGFP is a basic (constitutively fluorescent) green fluorescent protein published in 2002, derived from Aequorea victoria. It has moderate acid sensitivity.
   5480..5983    +  CDS            laf-1 (fragment): DDX3_CAEEL - Experimental evidence at protein level: Swiss-Prot protein existence level 1. Multifunctional ATP-dependent RNA helicase (PubMed:27546789). Plays a role in RNA remodeling, but is not required for RNA unwinding (PubMed:27546789). Binds to RNA in a concentration-dependent manner to stimulate annealing between two complementary strands of RNA (PubMed:26015579, PubMed:27546789). This process is also dependent upon ATP; ATP reduces binding to RNA and subsequently diminishes RNA annealing (PubMed:27546789). Involved in many cellular processes, which do not necessarily require its ATPase
   5990..6007    +  CDS            9xHis (fragment): 9xHis affinity tag
   6017..6066    +  CDS            SET1 (fragment): solubility-enhancement tag derived from T7 phage gene 10B
   6074..6121    +  terminator     T7 terminator: transcription terminator for bacteriophage T7 RNA polymerase
