[The description below was written by a language model from this plasmid's Addgene catalogue record and pLannotate feature annotations shown in this document.]
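Description:
GST-GFP-RGG is a pET-family bacterial expression plasmid for producing a three-part fusion protein in E. coli under T7 control. The backbone carries a high-copy ColE1/pUC-type origin, an f1 phage origin, and an aminoglycoside phosphotransferase gene conferring kanamycin resistance. It also carries lacI with its own promoter, flanked by short tetracycline-resistance gene fragments that appear to be non-functional backbone remnants. Expression is driven by a T7 promoter followed by a lac operator and the phage T7 gene 10 ribosome binding site. Transcription therefore requires a host supplying T7 RNA polymerase and is held off by the lac repressor until induced with IPTG or lactose. A T7 terminator closes the cassette.

The open reading frame begins with Schistosoma japonicum glutathione S-transferase, followed by a TVMV protease recognition site, monomeric EGFP, and a fragment of C. elegans LAF-1, a DDX3-type RNA helicase. This fragment corresponds to the "RGG" domain of the construct's name. A C-terminal histidine tag, annotated as a partial 9xHis match, allows metal-affinity purification. A short match to a T7 gene 10B-derived solubility tag just downstream is probably vector-derived sequence. The TVMV site would permit removal of GST from the GFP-RGG portion.

The associated publication concerns amphiphilic proteins that coassemble into multiphasic condensates and act as biomolecular surfactants, which fits a fusion of folded soluble domains to a LAF-1 RGG region with a fluorescent reporter for imaging. The catalogue lists a total size of 7,181 bp, whereas the sequenced record is 6,146 nt. The depositor states that sequence discrepancies have no functional consequences.
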