Addgene plasmid #242454: GST-GFP-RGG
Purpose: Expresses the GST-GFP-RGG fusion protein.
Depositing lab: Benjamin Schuster. Depositing organization: Rutgers, The State University of New Jersey. Publication: Amphiphilic proteins coassemble into multiphasic condensates and act as biomolecular surfactants. Kelley FM, Favetta B, Regy RM, Mittal J, Schuster BS. Proc Natl Acad Sci U S A. 2021 Dec 21;118(51):e2109967118. doi: 10.1073/pnas.2109967118. PubMed 34916288.
Backbone
  Vector backbone: pET
  Backbone size w/o insert (bp): 5210
  Total vector size (bp): 7181
  Vector type: Bacterial Expression
Growth in bacteria
  Bacterial resistance: Kanamycin, 50 μg/mL
  Growth temperature: 37°C
  Growth strain: DH5alpha
  Copy number: High Copy
Gene/Insert
  Gene/Insert name: GST-GFP-RGG
  Species: C. elegans (nematode)
  Insert size (bp): 1971
  GenBank ID: NC_003281.10
  Promoter: T7
  Tag / fusion protein: GST (N terminal on insert); His (C terminal on insert)
  Cloning method: Gibson Cloning
  Sequencing primers: 5′ T7; 3′ T7
Terms and licenses: Academic/Nonprofit Terms; Industry Terms: Not Available to Industry
Depositor comments: The depositor confirms that discrepancies between the depositor's sequence and Addgene's sequences have no functional consequences.
How to cite: GST-GFP-RGG was a gift from Benjamin Schuster (Addgene plasmid # 242454 ; http://n2t.net/addgene:242454 ; RRID:Addgene_242454)
